Addgene plasmid #211580: pEGFP-N1-PARP1-E988K
Purpose: CMV driven PARP1-E988K -eGFP expressing construct with IRES-Neomycin selection
Depositing lab: Chris Lord. Depositing organization: Institute of Cancer Research. Publication: The ubiquitin-dependent ATPase p97 removes cytotoxic trapped PARP1 from chromatin. Krastev DB, Li S, Sun Y, Wicks AJ, Hoslett G, Weekes D, Badder LM, Knight EG, Marlow R, Pardo MC, Yu L, Talele TT, Bartek J, Choudhary JS, Pommier Y, Pettitt SJ, Tutt ANJ, Ramadan K, Lord CJ. Nat Cell Biol. 2022 Jan;24(1):62-73. doi: 10.1038/s41556-021-00807-6. Epub 2022 Jan 10. PubMed 35013556.
Backbone
  Vector backbone: pEGFP-N1
  Backbone manufacturer: Clontech
  Vector type: Mammalian Expression
  Selectable markers: Neomycin (select with G418)
Growth in bacteria
  Bacterial resistance: Kanamycin, 50 μg/mL
  Growth temperature: 37°C
  Growth strain: DH5alpha
  Copy number: Unknown
Gene/Insert
  Gene/Insert name: PARP1
  Species: H. sapiens (human)
  Mutation: Contains E988K mutation
  Entrez Gene: PARP1 (a.k.a. ADPRT, ADPRT 1, ADPRT1, ARTD1, PARP, PARP-1, PARS, PPOL, Poly-PARP, pADPRT-1)
  Tag / fusion protein: eGFP (C terminal on insert)
Terms and licenses: Academic/Nonprofit Terms; Industry Terms: Not Available to Industry
How to cite: pEGFP-N1-PARP1-E988K was a gift from Chris Lord (Addgene plasmid # 211580 ; http://n2t.net/addgene:211580 ; RRID:Addgene_211580)
