[The description below was written by a language model from this plasmid's Addgene catalogue record and pLannotate feature annotations shown in this document.]
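Description:
pEGFP-N1-PARP1-E988K is a mammalian expression plasmid of about 7.8 kb built on the Clontech pEGFP-N1 backbone, carrying human PARP1 with an E988K substitution fused at its C terminus to EGFP. The fusion is transcribed from the human cytomegalovirus immediate early enhancer and promoter and terminated by the SV40 polyadenylation signal. The PARP1 coding sequence is joined to EGFP through a short remnant of the multiple cloning site. The feature table also detects a short FLAG-epitope fragment just upstream of PARP1, which suggests an N-terminal FLAG-type sequence, although the catalogue entry lists only the eGFP tag.

In bacteria the plasmid replicates from a high-copy ColE1/pUC-type origin, and it also carries an f1 phage origin. A single Tn5 aminoglycoside phosphotransferase gene (NeoR/KanR) provides both selections. A bacterial bla-type promoter drives it for kanamycin resistance in E. coli, and the SV40 enhancer/early promoter, with the HSV TK polyadenylation signal, drives it for G418 selection of stably transfected mammalian cells. The stated purpose describes "IRES-Neomycin selection", but no IRES is annotated in the sequenced record. The neomycin marker instead appears as the separate SV40-driven cassette typical of pEGFP-N1.

E988 lies in the PARP1 catalytic domain, and E988K is generally known as a mutation that impairs poly(ADP-ribose) chain elongation. The record itself does not describe the functional consequence. The construct allows fluorescent tracking of mutant PARP1 localisation and chromatin association in live or fixed cells, and it comes from work on the removal of trapped PARP1 from chromatin by the p97 ATPase.
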