Features (pLannotate 1.2.2; 16 found; start..end, strand, type, name):
     61..364     +  enhancer       CMV enhancer: human cytomegalovirus immediate early enhancer
    365..568     +  promoter       CMV promoter: human cytomegalovirus (CMV) immediate early promoter
    605..625     +  CDS            3xFLAG (fragment): three tandem FLAG® epitope tags
    648..3689    +  CDS            PARP1: PARP1_HUMAN - Also known as ADPRT From Homo sapiens (Human).
   3691..3718    +  misc_feature   MCS (fragment): multiple cloning site
   3726..4445    +  CDS            EGFP: the original enhanced GFP (Yang et al., 1996) mammalian codon-optimized
   4462..4545    +  CDS            large T antigen (fragment): large T antigen from SV40 (simian virus 40)
   4568..4689    +  polyA_signal   SV40 poly(A) signal: SV40 polyadenylation signal
   4723..5151    -  rep_origin     f1 ori (sequence partly withheld): f1 bacteriophage origin of replication; arrow indicates direction of (+) strand synthesis
   5178..5282    +  promoter       AmpR promoter: bla
   5284..5641    +  promoter       SV40 promoter: SV40 enhancer and early promoter
   5676..6470    +  CDS            NeoR/KanR: aminoglycoside phosphotransferase from Tn5; aph(3')-II (or nptII); confers resistance to neomycin, kanamycin, and G418 (Geneticin®)
   6491..6643    +  CDS            ble (fragment): BLE_KLEPN - Experimental evidence at protein level: Swiss-Prot protein existence level 1. Binding protein with a strong affinity to the bleomycin family of antibiotics. Binds to CL990; an antimitotic-antibiotic compound. From Klebsiella pneumoniae.
   6702..6749    +  polyA_signal   HSV TK poly(A) signal: herpes simplex virus thymidine kinase polyadenylation signal (Cole and Stacy, 1985)
   6840..6856    -  polyA_signal   bGH poly(A) signal (fragment): bovine growth hormone polyadenylation signal
   7078..7666    +  rep_origin     ori: high-copy-number ColE1/pMB1/pBR322/pUC origin of replication
>Addgene plasmid #211580 | pEGFP-N1-PARP1-E988K | addgene full sequence | sequence record 421625 | Addgene NGS Result
TAGTTATTAATAGTAATCAATTACGGGGTCATTAGTTCATAGCCCATATATGGAGTTCCGCGTTACATAA
CTTACGGTAAATGGCCCGCCTGGCTGACCGCCCAACGACCCCCGCCCATTGACGTCAATAATGACGTATG
TTCCCATAGTAACGCCAATAGGGACTTTCCATTGACGTCAATGGGTGGAGTATTTACGGTAAACTGCCCA
CTTGGCAGTACATCAAGTGTATCATATGCCAAGTACGCCCCCTATTGACGTCAATGACGGTAAATGGCCC
GCCTGGCATTATGCCCAGTACATGACCTTATGGGACTTTCCTACTTGGCAGTACATCTACGTATTAGTCA
TCGCTATTACCATGGTGATGCGGTTTTGGCAGTACATCAATGGGCGTGGATAGCGGTTTGACTCACGGGG
ATTTCCAAGTCTCCACCCCATTGACGTCAATGGGAGTTTGTTTTGGCACCAAAATCAACGGGACTTTCCA
AAATGTCGTAACAACTCCGCCCCATTGACGCAAATGGGCGGTAGGCGTGTACGGTGGGAGGTCTATATAA
GCAGAGCTGGTTTAGTGAACCGTCAGATCCGCTAGCGCCACCATGGACTACAAAGACGATGACGACAAGC
TTGCCGCCGCGAATTCAATGGCGGAGTCTTCGGATAAGCTCTATCGAGTCGAGTACGCCAAGAGCGGGCG
CGCCTCTTGCAAGAAATGCAGCGAGAGCATCCCCAAGGACTCGCTCCGGATGGCCATCATGGTGCAGTCG
CCCATGTTTGATGGAAAAGTCCCACACTGGTACCACTTCTCCTGCTTCTGGAAGGTGGGCCACTCCATCC
GGCACCCTGACGTTGAGGTGGATGGGTTCTCTGAGCTTCGGTGGGATGACCAGCAGAAAGTCAAGAAGAC
AGCGGAAGCTGGAGGAGTGACAGGCAAAGGCCAGGATGGAATTGGTAGCAAGGCAGAGAAGACTCTGGGT
GACTTTGCAGCAGAGTATGCCAAGTCCAACAGAAGTACGTGCAAGGGGTGTATGGAGAAGATAGAAAAGG
GCCAGGTGCGCCTGTCCAAGAAGATGGTGGACCCGGAGAAGCCACAGCTAGGCATGATTGACCGCTGGTA
CCATCCAGGCTGCTTTGTCAAGAACAGGGAGGAGCTGGGTTTCCGGCCCGAGTACAGTGCGAGTCAGCTC
AAGGGCTTCAGCCTCCTTGCTACAGAGGATAAAGAAGCCCTGAAGAAGCAGCTCCCAGGAGTCAAGAGTG
AAGGAAAGAGAAAAGGCGATGAGGTGGATGGAGTGGATGAAGTGGCGAAGAAGAAATCTAAAAAAGAAAA
AGACAAGGATAGTAAGCTTGAAAAAGCCCTAAAGGCTCAGAACGACCTGATCTGGAACATCAAGGACGAG
CTAAAGAAAGTGTGTTCAACTAATGACCTGAAGGAGCTACTCATCTTCAACAAGCAGCAAGTGCCTTCTG
GGGAGTCGGCGATCTTGGACCGAGTAGCTGATGGCATGGTGTTCGGTGCCCTCCTTCCCTGCGAGGAATG
CTCGGGTCAGCTGGTCTTCAAGAGCGATGCCTATTACTGCACTGGGGACGTCACTGCCTGGACCAAGTGT
ATGGTCAAGACACAGACACCCAACCGGAAGGAGTGGGTAACCCCAAAGGAATTCCGAGAAATCTCTTACC
TCAAGAAATTGAAGGTTAAAAAGCAGGACCGTATATTCCCCCCAGAAACCAGCGCCTCCGTGGCGGCCAC
GCCTCCGCCCTCCACAGCCTCGGCTCCTGCTGCTGTGAACTCCTCTGCTTCAGCAGATAAGCCATTATCC
AACATGAAGATCCTGACTCTCGGGAAGCTGTCCCGGAACAAGGATGAAGTGAAGGCCATGATTGAGAAAC
TCGGGGGGAAGTTGACGGGGACGGCCAACAAGGCTTCCCTGTGCATCAGCACCAAAAAGGAGGTGGAAAA
GATGAATAAGAAGATGGAGGAAGTAAAGGAAGCCAACATCCGAGTTGTGTCTGAGGACTTCCTCCAGGAC
GTCTCCGCCTCCACCAAGAGCCTTCAGGAGTTGTTCTTAGCGCACATCTTGTCCCCTTGGGGGGCAGAGG
TGAAGGCAGAGCCTGTTGAAGTTGTGGCCCCAAGAGGGAAGTCAGGGGCTGCGCTCTCCAAAAAAAGCAA
GGGCCAGGTCAAGGAGGAAGGTATCAACAAATCTGAAAAGAGAATGAAATTAACTCTTAAAGGAGGAGCA
GCTGTGGATCCTGATTCTGGACTGGAACACTCTGCGCATGTCCTGGAGAAAGGTGGGAAGGTCTTCAGTG
CCACCCTTGGCCTGGTGGACATCGTTAAAGGAACCAACTCCTACTACAAGCTGCAGCTTCTGGAGGACGA
CAAGGAAAACAGGTATTGGATATTCAGGTCCTGGGGCCGTGTGGGTACGGTGATCGGTAGCAACAAACTG
GAACAGATGCCGTCCAAGGAGGATGCCATTGAGCACTTCATGAAATTATATGAAGAAAAAACCGGGAACG
CTTGGCACTCCAAAAATTTCACGAAGTATCCCAAAAAGTTCTACCCCCTGGAGATTGACTATGGCCAGGA
TGAAGAGGCAGTGAAGAAGCTGACAGTAAATCCTGGCACCAAGTCCAAGCTCCCCAAGCCAGTTCAGGAC
CTCATCAAGATGATCTTTGATGTGGAAAGTATGAAGAAAGCCATGGTGGAGTATGAGATCGACCTTCAGA
AGATGCCCTTGGGGAAGCTGAGCAAAAGGCAGATCCAGGCCGCATACTCCATCCTCAGTGAGGTCCAGCA
GGCGGTGTCTCAGGGCAGCAGCGACTCTCAGATCCTGGATCTCTCAAATCGCTTTTACACCCTGATCCCC
CACGACTTTGGGATGAAGAAGCCTCCGCTCCTGAACAATGCAGACAGTGTGCAGGCCAAGGTGGAAATGC
TTGACAACCTGCTGGACATCGAGGTGGCCTACAGTCTGCTCAGGGGAGGGTCTGATGATAGCAGCAAGGA
TCCCATCGATGTCAACTATGAGAAGCTCAAAACTGACATTAAGGTGGTTGACAGAGATTCTGAAGAAGCC
GAGATCATCAGGAAGTATGTTAAGAACACTCATGCAACCACACACAATGCGTATGACTTGGAAGTCATCG
ATATCTTTAAGATAGAGCGTGAAGGCGAATGCCAGCGTTACAAGCCCTTTAAGCAGCTTCATAACCGAAG
ATTGCTGTGGCACGGGTCCAGGACCACCAACTTTGCTGGGATCCTGTCCCAGGGTCTTCGGATAGCCCCG
CCTGAAGCGCCCGTGACAGGCTACATGTTTGGTAAAGGGATCTATTTCGCTGACATGGTCTCCAAGAGTG
CCAACTACTGCCATACGTCTCAGGGAGACCCAATAGGCTTAATCCTGTTGGGAGAAGTTGCCCTTGGAAA
CATGTATGAACTGAAGCACGCTTCACATATCAGCAAGTTACCCAAGGGCAAGCACAGTGTCAAAGGTTTG
GGCAAAACTACCCCTGATCCTTCAGCTAACATTAGTCTGGATGGTGTAGACGTTCCTCTTGGGACCGGGA
TTTCATCTGGTGTGAATGACACCTCTCTACTATATAACAAGTACATTGTCTATGATATTGCTCAGGTAAA
TCTGAAGTATCTGCTGAAACTGAAATTCAATTTTAAGACCTCCCTGTGGTCGGTACCGCGGGCCCGGGAT
CCACCGGTCGCCACCATGGTGAGCAAGGGCGAGGAGCTGTTCACCGGGGTGGTGCCCATCCTGGTCGAGC
TGGACGGCGACGTAAACGGCCACAAGTTCAGCGTGTCCGGCGAGGGCGAGGGCGATGCCACCTACGGCAA
GCTGACCCTGAAGTTCATCTGCACCACCGGCAAGCTGCCCGTGCCCTGGCCCACCCTCGTGACCACCCTG
ACCTACGGCGTGCAGTGCTTCAGCCGCTACCCCGACCACATGAAGCAGCACGACTTCTTCAAGTCCGCCA
TGCCCGAAGGCTACGTCCAGGAGCGCACCATCTTCTTCAAGGACGACGGCAACTACAAGACCCGCGCCGA
GGTGAAGTTCGAGGGCGACACCCTGGTGAACCGCATCGAGCTGAAGGGCATCGACTTCAAGGAGGACGGC
AACATCCTGGGGCACAAGCTGGAGTACAACTACAACAGCCACAACGTCTATATCATGGCCGACAAGCAGA
AGAACGGCATCAAGGTGAACTTCAAGATCCGCCACAACATCGAGGACGGCAGCGTGCAGCTCGCCGACCA
CTACCAGCAGAACACCCCCATCGGCGACGGCCCCGTGCTGCTGCCCGACAACCACTACCTGAGCACCCAG
TCCGCCCTGAGCAAAGACCCCAACGAGAAGCGCGATCACATGGTCCTGCTGGAGTTCGTGACCGCCGCCG
GGATCACTCTCGGCATGGACGAGCTGTACAAGTAAAGCGGCCGCGACTCTAGATCATAATCAGCCATACC
ACATTTGTAGAGGTTTTACTTGCTTTAAAAAACCTCCCACACCTCCCCCTGAACCTGAAACATAAAATGA
ATGCAATTGTTGTTGTTAACTTGTTTATTGCAGCTTATAATGGTTACAAATAAAGCAATAGCATCACAAA
TTTCACAAATAAAGCATTTTTTTCACTGCATTCTAGTTGTGGTTTGTCCAAACTCATCAATGTATCTTAA
GGCGTAAATTGTAAGCGTTAATATTTTGTTAAAATTCGCGTTAAATTTTTGTTAAATCAGCTCATTTTTT
AACCAATAGGCCGAAATCGGCAAAATCCCTTATAAATCAAAAGAATAGACCGAGATAGGGT
[37 nt withheld, positions 4822-4858]
AAAGAACGTGGACTCCAACGTCAAAGG
[49 nt withheld, positions 4886-4934]
T
[91 nt withheld, positions 4936-5026]
G
[124 nt withheld, positions 5028-5151]
CAGGTGGCACTTTTCGGGGAAATGTGCGCGGAACCCCTATTTGTTTATTTTTCTAAATACATTCAAATAT
GTATCCGCTCATGAGACAATAACCCTGATAAATGCTTCAATAATATTGAAAAAGGAAGAGTCCTGAGGCG
GAAAGAACCAGCTGTGGAATGTGTGTCAGTTAGGGTGTGGAAAGTCCCCAGGCTCCCCAGCAGGCAGAAG
TATGCAAAGCATGCATCTCAATTAGTCAGCAACCAGGTGTGGAAAGTCCCCAGGCTCCCCAGCAGGCAGA
AGTATGCAAAGCATGCATCTCAATTAGTCAGCAACCATAGTCCCGCCCCTAACTCCGCCCATCCCGCCCC
TAACTCCGCCCAGTTCCGCCCATTCTCCGCCCCATGGCTGACTAATTTTTTTTATTTATGCAGAGGCCGA
GGCCGCCTCGGCCTCTGAGCTATTCCAGAAGTAGTGAGGAGGCTTTTTTGGAGGCCTAGGCTTTTGCAAA
GATCGATCAAGAGACAGGATGAGGATCGTTTCGCATGATTGAACAAGATGGATTGCACGCAGGTTCTCCG
GCCGCTTGGGTGGAGAGGCTATTCGGCTATGACTGGGCACAACAGACAATCGGCTGCTCTGATGCCGCCG
TGTTCCGGCTGTCAGCGCAGGGGCGCCCGGTTCTTTTTGTCAAGACCGACCTGTCCGGTGCCCTGAATGA
ACTGCAAGACGAGGCAGCGCGGCTATCGTGGCTGGCCACGACGGGCGTTCCTTGCGCAGCTGTGCTCGAC
GTTGTCACTGAAGCGGGAAGGGACTGGCTGCTATTGGGCGAAGTGCCGGGGCAGGATCTCCTGTCATCTC
ACCTTGCTCCTGCCGAGAAAGTATCCATCATGGCTGATGCAATGCGGCGGCTGCATACGCTTGATCCGGC
TACCTGCCCATTCGACCACCAAGCGAAACATCGCATCGAGCGAGCACGTACTCGGATGGAAGCCGGTCTT
GTCGATCAGGATGATCTGGACGAAGAGCATCAGGGGCTCGCGCCAGCCGAACTGTTCGCCAGGCTCAAGG
CGAGCATGCCCGACGGCGAGGATCTCGTCGTGACCCATGGCGATGCCTGCTTGCCGAATATCATGGTGGA
AAATGGCCGCTTTTCTGGATTCATCGACTGTGGCCGGCTGGGTGTGGCGGACCGCTATCAGGACATAGCG
TTGGCTACCCGTGATATTGCTGAAGAGCTTGGCGGCGAATGGGCTGACCGCTTCCTCGTGCTTTACGGTA
TCGCCGCTCCCGATTCGCAGCGCATCGCCTTCTATCGCCTTCTTGACGAGTTCTTCTGAGCGGGACTCTG
GGGTTCGAAATGACCGACCAAGCGACGCCCAACCTGCCATCACGAGATTTCGATTCCACCGCCGCCTTCT
ATGAAAGGTTGGGCTTCGGAATCGTTTTCCGGGACGCCGGCTGGATGATCCTCCAGCGCGGGGATCTCAT
GCTGGAGTTCTTCGCCCACCCTAGGGGGAGGCTAACTGAAACACGGAAGGAGACAATACCGGAAGGAACC
CGCGCTATGACGGCAATAAAAAGACAGAATAAAACGCACGGTGTTGGGTCGTTTGTTCATAAACGCGGGG
TTCGGTCCCAGGGCTGGCACTCTGTCGATACCCCACCGAGACCCCATTGGGGCCAATACGCCCGCGTTTC
TTCCTTTTCCCCACCCCACCCCCCAAGTTCGGGTGAAGGCCCAGGGCTCGCAGCCAACGTCGGGGCGGCA
GGCCCTGCCATAGCCTCAGGTTACTCATATATACTTTAGATTGATTTAAAACTTCATTTTTAATTTAAAA
GGATCTAGGTGAAGATCCTTTTTGATAATCTCATGACCAAAATCCCTTAACGTGAGTTTTCGTTCCACTG
AGCGTCAGACCCCGTAGAAAAGATCAAAGGATCTTCTTGAGATCCTTTTTTTCTGCGCGTAATCTGCTGC
TTGCAAACAAAAAAACCACCGCTACCAGCGGTGGTTTGTTTGCCGGATCAAGAGCTACCAACTCTTTTTC
CGAAGGTAACTGGCTTCAGCAGAGCGCAGATACCAAATACTGTTCTTCTAGTGTAGCCGTAGTTAGGCCA
CCACTTCAAGAACTCTGTAGCACCGCCTACATACCTCGCTCTGCTAATCCTGTTACCAGTGGCTGCTGCC
AGTGGCGATAAGTCGTGTCTTACCGGGTTGGACTCAAGACGATAGTTACCGGATAAGGCGCAGCGGTCGG
GCTGAACGGGGGGTTCGTGCACACAGCCCAGCTTGGAGCGAACGACCTACACCGAACTGAGATACCTACA
GCGTGAGCTATGAGAAAGCGCCACGCTTCCCGAAGGGAGAAAGGCGGACAGGTATCCGGTAAGCGGCAGG
GTCGGAACAGGAGAGCGCACGAGGGAGCTTCCAGGGGGAAACGCCTGGTATCTTTATAGTCCTGTCGGGT
TTCGCCACCTCTGACTTGAGCGTCGATTTTTGTGATGCTCGTCAGGGGGGCGGAGCCTATGGAAAAACGC
CAGCAACGCGGCCTTTTTACGGTTCCTGGCCTTTTGCTGGCCTTTTGCTCACATGTTCTTTCCTGCGTTA
TCCCCTGATTCTGTGGATAACCGTATTACCGCCATGCAT
